Addgene plasmid #198301: pAWP78-PVCpnf_pvc13-ALFA
Purpose: Produces PVCs retargeted with ALFA tag
Depositing lab: Feng Zhang. Depositing organization: Broad Institute. Publication: Programmable protein delivery with a bacterial contractile injection system. Kreitz J, Friedrich MJ, Guru A, Lash B, Saito M, Macrae RK, Zhang F. Nature. 2023 Apr;616(7956):357-364. doi: 10.1038/s41586-023-05870-7. Epub 2023 Mar 29. PubMed 36991127.
Backbone
  Vector backbone: pAWP78
  Vector type: Bacterial Expression
Growth in bacteria
  Bacterial resistance: Kanamycin, 50 μg/mL
  Growth temperature: 37°C
  Growth strain: DH5alpha
  Copy number: Low Copy
Gene/Insert
  Gene/Insert name: PVCpnf_pvc13-ALFA
  Species: Photorhabdus asymbiotica
  Cloning method: Gibson Cloning
Terms and licenses: Academic/Nonprofit Terms; Industry Terms: Not Available to Industry
How to cite: pAWP78-PVCpnf_pvc13-ALFA was a gift from Feng Zhang (Addgene plasmid # 198301 ; http://n2t.net/addgene:198301 ; RRID:Addgene_198301)
