[The description below was written by a language model from this plasmid's Addgene catalogue record and pLannotate feature annotations shown in this document.]
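Description:
pAWP78-PVCpnf_pvc13-ALFA is a bacterial expression plasmid of about 25 kb, built on the pAWP78 backbone, that carries the Photorhabdus asymbiotica PVCpnf locus with a modified pvc13 gene. PVCs (Photorhabdus virulence cassettes) are extracellular contractile injection systems, syringe-like protein complexes that bind a target cell and drive a spike through its membrane to deliver protein cargo. Pvc13 is the tail fibre component that governs target recognition. Here it carries an ALFA tag, a short synthetic epitope recognised by a dedicated nanobody, so the particles produced are "retargeted with ALFA tag". The exact position of the tag within pvc13 is not stated. The insert was assembled by Gibson cloning.

The automated feature table annotates only the backbone. It leaves the roughly 20 kb region between the ColE1-type origin and the kanamycin resistance gene unlabelled. This region presumably holds the PVC operon, but its individual genes, the driving promoter and the tag are not described in the record. The annotated backbone elements are those of a broad-host-range IncP replicon: oriV with its activating replication protein trfA, plus oriT and traJ, which allow conjugative mobilisation when transfer functions are supplied in trans. A ColE1/pMB1-type origin is also present, although the plasmid is catalogued as low copy. A short tetR fragment appears to be a backbone remnant. Selection is by kanamycin through aph(3')-Ia.

The plasmid is used to produce assembled PVC particles in E. coli for work on programmable protein delivery, where altering the tail fibre's binding domain redirects the injection system towards chosen targets.
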