Features (pLannotate 1.2.2; 7 found; start..end, strand, type, name):
    251..403     -  CDS            tetR (fragment): TETR1_ECOLX - Experimental evidence at protein level: Swiss-Prot protein existence level 1. TetR is the repressor of the tetracycline resistance element; its N-terminal region forms a helix-turn-helix structure and binds DNA. Binding of tetracycline to TetR reduces the repressor affinity for the tetracycline resistance gene (tetA) promoter operator sites. From Escherichia coli.
    423..1571    -  CDS            trfA: trans-acting replication protein that binds to and activates oriV
   1843..2214    -  CDS            traJ: oriT-recognizing protein; traJ
   2247..2356    -  oriT           oriT: incP origin of transfer
   2502..3209    +  rep_origin     oriV: incP origin of replication
   3448..4036    +  rep_origin     ori: high-copy-number ColE1/pMB1/pBR322/pUC origin of replication
  24479..119     -  CDS            KanR (across the origin): aminoglycoside phosphotransferase; aph(3')-Ia; confers resistance to kanamycin in bacteria or G418 (Geneticin®) in eukaryotes
>Addgene plasmid #198301 | pAWP78-PVCpnf_pvc13-ALFA | addgene full sequence | sequence record 388693 | Addgene NGS Result
ATTGTCGCACCTGATTGCCCGACATTATCGCGAGCCCATTTATACCCATATAAATCAGCATCCATGTTGG
AATTTAATCGCGGCCTCGAGCAAGACGTTTCCCGTTGAATATGGCTCATAACACCCCTTGTATTACTGTT
TATGTAAGCAGACAGTTTTATTGTTCATGATGATATATTTTTATCTTGTGCAATGTAACATCAGAGATTT
TGAGACACAACGTGGCTTTCGACTTCCGGCAAGCTATACGCGCCCTAGAATTGTCAATTTTAATCCTCTG
TTTATCGGCAGTTCGTAGAGCGCGCCGTGCGTCCCGAGCGATACTGAGCGAAGCAAGTGCGTCGAGCAGT
GCCCGCTTGTTCCTGAAATGCCAGTAAAGCGCTGGCTGCTGAACCCCCAGCCGGAACTGACCCCACAAGG
CCCTAGCGTTTGCAATGCACCAGGTCATCATTGACCCAGGCGTGTTCCACCAGGCCGCTGCCTCGCAACT
CTTCGCAGGCTTCGCCGACCTGCTCGCGCCACTTCTTCACGCGGGTGGAATCCGATCCGCACATGAGGCG
GAAGGTTTCCAGCTTGAGCGGGTACGGCTCCCGGTGCGAGCTGAAATAGTCGAACATCCGTCGGGCCGTC
GGCGACAGCTTGCGGTACTTCTCCCATATGAATTTCGTGTAGTGGTCGCCAGCAAACAGCACGACGATTT
CCTCGTCGATCAGGACCTGGCAACGGGACGTTTTCTTGCCACGGTCCAGGACGCGGAAGCGGTGCAGCAG
CGACACCGATTCCAGGTGCCCAACGCGGTCGGACGTGAAGCCCATCGCCGTCGCCTGTAGGCGCGACAGG
CATTCCTCGGCCTTCGTGTAATACCGGCCATTGATCGACCAGCCCAGGTCCTGGCAAAGCTCGTAGAACG
TGAAGGTGATCGGCTCGCCGATAGGGGTGCGCTTCGCGTACTCCAACACCTGCTGCCACACCAGTTCGTC
ATCGTCGGCCCGCAGCTCGACGCCGGTGTAGGTGATCTTCACGTCCTTGTTGACGTGGAAAATGACCTTG
TTTTGCAGCGCCTCGCGCGGGATTTTCTTGTTGCGCGTGGTGAACAGGGCAGAGCGGGCCGTGTCGTTTG
GCATCGCTCGCATCGTGTCCGGCCACGGCGCAATATCGAACAAGGAAAGCTGCATTTCCTTGATCTGCTG
CTTCGTGTGTTTCAGCAACGCGGCCTGCTTGGCCTCGCTGACCTGTTTTGCCAGGTCCTCGCCGGCGGTT
TTTCGCTTCTTGGTCGTCATAGTTCCTCGCGTGTCGATGGTCATCGACTTCGCCAAACCTGCCGCCTCCT
GTTCGAGACGACGCGAACGCTCCACGGCGGCCGATGGCGCGGGCAGGGCAGGGGGAGCCAGTTGCACGCT
GTCGCGCTCGATCTTGGCCGTAGCTTGCTGGACCATCGAGCCGACGGACTGGAAGGTTTCGCGGGGCGCA
CGCATGACGGTGCGGCTTGCGATGGTTTCGGCATCCTCGGCGGAAAACCCCGCGTCGATCAGTTCTTGCC
TGTATGCCTTCCGGTCAAACGTCCGATTCATTCACCCTCCTTGCGGGATTGCCCCGACTCACGCCGGGGC
AATGTGCCCTTATTCCTGATTTGACCCGCCTGGTGCCTTGGTGTCCAGATAATCCACCTTATCGGCAATG
AAGTCGGTCCCGTAGACCGTCTGGCCGTCCTTCTCGTACTTGGTATTCCGAATCTTGCCCTGCACGAATA
CCAGCTCCGCGAAGTCGCTCTTCTTGATGGAGCGCATGGGGACGTGCTTGGCAATCACGCGCACCCCCCG
GCCGTTTTAGCGGCTAAAAAAGTCATGGCTCTGCCCTCGGGCGGACCACGCCCATCATGACCTTGCCAAG
CTCGTCCTGCTTCTCTTCGATCTTCGCCAGCAGGGCGAGGATCGTGGCATCACCGAACCGCGCCGTGCGC
GGGTCGTCGGTGAGCCAGAGTTTCAGCAGGCCGCCCAGGCGGCCCAGGTCGCCATTGATGCGGGCCAGCT
CGCGGACGTGCTCATAGTCCACGACGCCCGTGATTTTGTAGCCCTGGCCGACGGCCAGCAGGTAGGCCTA
CAGGCTCATGCCGGCCGCCGCCGCCTTTTCCTCAATCGCTCTTCGTTCGTCTGGAAGGCAGTACACCTTG
ATAGGTGGGCTGCCCTTCCTGGTTGGCTTGGTTTCATCAGCCATCCGCTTGCCCTCATCTGTTACGCCGG
CGGTAGCCGGCCAGCCTCGCAGAGCAGGATTCCCGTTGAGCACCGCCAGGTGCGAATAAGGGACAGTGAA
GAAGGAACACCCGCTCGCGGGTGGGCCTACTTCACCTATCCTGCCCGGCTGACGCCGTTGGATACACCAA
GGAAAGTCTACACGAACCCTTTGGCAAAATCCTGTATATCGTGCGAAAAAGGATGGATATACCGAAAAAA
TCGCTATAATGACCCCGAAGCAGGGTTATGCAGCGGAAAAGATCCGTCGACCCTTTCCGACGCTCACCGG
GCTGGTTGCCCTCGCCGCTGGGCTGGCGGCCGTCTATGGCCCTGCAAACGCGCCAGAAACGCCGTCGAAG
CCGTGTGCGAGACACCGCGGCCGCCGGCGTTGTGGATACCTCGCGGAAAACTTGGCCCTCACTGACAGAT
GAGGGGCGGACGTTGACACTTGAGGGGCCGACTCACCCGGCGCGGCGTTGACAGATGAGGGGCAGGCTCG
ATTTCGGCCGGCGACGTGGAGCTGGCCAGCCTCGCAAATCGGCGAAAACGCCTGATTTTACGCGAGTTTT
CCACAGATGATGTGGACAAGCCTGGGGATAAGTGCCCTGCGGTATTGACACTTGAGGGGCGCGACTACTG
ACAGATGAGGGGCGCGATCCTTGACACTTGAGGGGCAGAGTGCTGACAGATGAGGGGCGCACCTATTGAC
ATTTGAGGGGCTGTCCACAGGCAGAAAATCCAGCATTTGCAAGGGTTTCCGCCCGTTTTTCGGCCACCGC
TAACCTGTCTTTTAACCTGCTTTTAAACCAATATTTATAAACCTTGTTTTAACCAGGGCTGCGCCCTGTG
CGCGTGACCGCGCACGCCGAAGGGGGGTGCCCCCCCTTCTCGAACCCTCCCGGCCCGCTAACGCGGGCCT
CCCATCCCCCCAGGGGCTGCGCCCCTCGGCCGCGAACGGCCTCACCCCAAAAATGGCAGCCAAGCTGACC
CGCTAGGGACGTGAAGTCGATTCCTTCGATGGTTAGCAATCAAAGACTCAGAGTGCTGTCTGGAGCGTGA
ATCTAACGGTACGTATCTCGATTGCTCGGTCGCTATTCGCACTCTGCGAAAGTTCGTACCGCTCATTCAC
TAGGTTGCGAATCATGACCAAAATCCCTTAACGTGAGTTTTCGTTCCACTGAGCGTCAGACCCCGTAGAA
AAGATCAAAGGATCTTCTTGAGATCCTTTTTTTCTGCGCGTAATCTGCTGCTTGCAAACAAAAAAACCAC
CGCTACCAGCGGTGGTTTGTTTGCCGGATCAAGAGCTACCAACTCTTTTTCCGAAGGTAACTGGCTTCAG
CAGAGCGCAGATACCAAATACTGTTCTTCTAGTGTAGCCGTAGTTAGGCCACCACTTCAAGAACTCTGTA
GCACCGCCTACATACCTCGCTCTGCTAATCCTGTTACCAGTGGCTGCTGCCAGTGGCGATAAGTCGTGTC
TTACCGGGTTGGACTCAAGACGATAGTTACCGGATAAGGCGCAGCGGTCGGGCTGAACGGGGGGTTCGTG
CACACAGCCCAGCTTGKAGCGAACGACCTACACCGAACTGAGATACCTACAGCGTGAGCTATGAGAAAGC
GCCACGCTTCCCGAAGGGAGAAAGGCGGACAGGTATCCGGTAAGCGGCAGGGTCGGAACAGGAGAGCGCA
CGAGGGAGCTTCCAGGGGGAAACGCCTGGTATCTTTATAGTCCTGTCGGGTTTCGCCACCTCTGACTTGA
GCGTCGATTTTTGTGATGCTCGTCAGGGGGGCGGAGCCTATGGAAAAACGCCAGCAACGCGGCCTTTTTA
CGGTTCCTGGCCTTTTGCTGGCCTTTTGCTCACATGTTCTTTCCTGCGTTATCCCCTGATTCTGTGGATA
ACCGTATTACCGCCTTTGAGTGAGCTGTCGCGAATGCATCTAGATATAATTACATCTTCATCATTCGGTA
TTTTAAATGACATATATCCTCCTTCCGAATAGTTTTAATGGTGATGTTCGATTGGACAGTGTTTTCCATT
ATTAAAATTTTAAGTATCACATCATGTTTAATGAAGGATTGATGTTTATTAGAATATTCATAATAGCTTT
GTCTTTGCCTCTATGTAAATGAAATTGCATAAAAAGCAAATTGCATTATTGGCAATGTACTTATTCTGGA
TTTTTCGGCACGATAAATTATTGGTGTAAGTTTTATATCATGAGTAAAAATTCGGAATGATATTCCTGTC
ATTTTGTGGCGGTAGCGTTACTCAAGATATTATCCTACATCATATGTTGATTATTGTAATCAATCGAGCT
ATTTTTTGTCTAAAAAGGGGCTTTTATGTCTACAAGTACATCTCAAATTGCGGTTGAATATCCTATTCCT
GTCTATCGCTTTATTGTTTCTGTCGGAGATGAGAAAATTCCATTTAATAGTGTTTCAGGATTAGATATTA
GTTATGACACCATTGAATACCGAGATGGTGTTGGTAATTGGTTCAAAATGCCGGGTCAGAGTCAGAGCAC
TAATATCACCTTGCGTAAAGGCGTTTTCCCGGGGAAAACAGAACTGTTTGATTGGATTAACTCTATTCAG
CTTAATCAGGTAGAGAAAAAGGATATTACCATCAGTTTAACTAATGATGCAGGTACCGAATTATTAATGA
CCTGGAATGTTTCTAATGCTTTTCCCACTTCATTGACTTCACCTTCATTTGATGCCACCAGTAATGATAT
TGCAGTACAGGAAATTACGCTGATGGCAGATCGGGTGATTATGCAGGCTGTTTGAAGCATTGATATTTAA
TCATCTCATATAAGGGAACTTTTATGACAACCGTTACCAGTTATCCTGGCGTTTATATTGAAGAATTAAA
TAGCCTGGCCTTGTCAGTTTCAAATAGCGCCACAGCGGTTCCTGTTTTTGCTGTGGACGAACAAAACCAA
TATATTAGTGAAGATAATGCAATCCGTATTAATTCGTGGATGGATTATCTTAATCTGATTGGCAATTTTA
ATAATGAAGACAAATTAGATGTTTCTGTGCGTGCTTATTTTGCCAATGGAGGTGGATATTGTTATCTCGT
CAAAACAACGAGTTTAGAAAAAATTATTCCAACCTTGGATGATGTAACCTTATTGGTTGCTGCGGGCGAA
GATATTAAAACGACAGTAGATGTTTTATGTCAGCCAGGAAAAGGGTTATTCGCAGTCTTTGATGGCCCTG
AAACAGAGTTGACTATCAACGGTGCGGAAGAGGCAAAACAAGCCTATACCGCCACACCATTCGCTGCGGT
TTATTATCCTTGGTTGAAAGCGGATTGGGCTAACATAGATATTCCACCCAGTGCAGTGATGGCGGGAGTT
TATGCATCGGTGGATTTATCCCGTGGTGTATGGAAAGCGCCTGCCAATGTTGCGTTGAAAGGGGGCCTGG
AACCTAAATTTTTAGTCACGGATGAATTGCAGGGTGAATATAACACTGGCCGCGCTATCAATATGATTCG
TAATTTCAGTAACACAGGTACTACGGTTTGGGGTGCAAGAACCCTGGAAGATAAAGACAATTGGCGTTAT
GTTCCAGTGCGACGCTTGTTTAATTCTGTGGAGCGGGATATCAAGCGTGCCATGAGCTTTGCTATGTTCG
AGCCTAATAATCAGCCTACTTGGGAGCGGGTACGGGCGGCGATTAGCAACTACCTTTATAGCCTGTGGCA
ACAGGGGGGATTAGCTGGCAGCAAAGAAGAAGACGCTTATTTTGTGCAAATTGGTAAAGGTATAACGATG
ACACAGGAGCAGATTGATGCAGGGCAAATGATTGTTAAAGTCGGTTTGGCTGCTGTACGGCCTGCGGAAT
TTATCATTCTCCAGTTTACGCAAGATGTAGAACAGCGTTAATCATATGATTATGAGGAGTTATCATGTCT
GCTATTCTGAAAGCGCCTGGCGTTTATATTGAAGAAGACGCTTCCCTAGCGTTGTCTGTCAGTAACAGCG
CGACTGCCGTGCCTGTTTTTATCGGAAAATTTACTCCGACAGTGGTTGATTCAATCCAAGTCTGTACCCG
TATCAGCAACTGGCTTGAATTCACTTCCTCTTTTTCCCTAGCTCCAACAGTTGAGATTGTTGTCCAATCT
AACACTGAATCTGAATCTGAATCTGAAACTTACCACTATATTGAGACAATCAATTTATCTCCAGCTGTGG
AAGCATTGCGACTCTATTTTCAAAATGGCGGAGGAGCTTGCTATATCTACCCATTAAATGATGCTGAAGA
TGAATTGGTTCTGGCGGCCATACCAGAAGTCATTGAACAGAAAGGTGATATTACTCTGTTGGTTTGCCCG
GAACTCGATCTGGATTACAAAACTAAGATCTATGGCGCAGTGAGCTCACTGTTGAATGATAACAAAGTGG
GCTATTTCCTGATTGCGGATAGCAATGATGGAGAATCTGTGTCAGGAGTATGGAATAGTGCTAAGGCCGC
CGCCTATTATCCCCAGTTGGAAACTAACCTAAAATTTTCCACGTTGCCTGGGGATAAGGACATTCGTATC
AGCGGTTATCAGGATGATGATGAAACACATAAACCGAAAAACTTGGATGAGCTCAGGACAATCAACGAGG
CGTTGGCACAGGATATTGATGCAAGATTGCTCGAGGAGAAACAACGTGCTGTCATCATTCCGCCAAGTGC
TGCCATTGCGGGCATTTATTGCCAAACGGATAATCGTCGCGGTGTTTGGAAAGCGCCAGCCAACGTTGCG
CTCACAGGGATCGGGAGTTTGCTTGATAAGGTAGACGATGAACGGCAGGGAGAGATGAATGACAAGGGAA
TCAATGTCATCCGTTCATTTACCGACCGTGGTTTTATGGTCTGGGGAGCCCGTACTTGTGTGGACGCTGC
CAACATCAGCTGGCGTTATATTCCTGTTCGTCGCCTGTTCAATTCCGTTGAACGAGATATCCGCCAGGCG
CTGCGCGCTGTGTTGTTTGAAACTAATAGTCAGCCTACCTGGGTACGTGCTAAGGCTGCCGTTGATCAAT
ATCTTTATACCCTTTGGCAGAAAAATGCATTGATGGGTGCTCGCCCGGAAGAAGCTTATTTTGTGCAAAT
TGGTCAGGATATCACCATGTCCGAGGCTGATATTAAACAGGGTAAGATGATCATGACTGTTGGTTTGGCA
GCAGTGCGGCCAGCTGAGTTCATCATTCTGCAATTTACGCAGGATGTTGTTCAGTAATCTCCATGACTAA
ACGCCAGGCACTGTATTGACAGTGCCTACTCTAACCATCTTGGAGGAGGTGATGATGATGGAGAGACTCC
AACCGGGTGTGACTTTAACAGAAAGTATAATCACGATGGGTCAGCAAGAGATACCCAGTGCTGTGCCGGT
GTTTATTGGTTACACCGTTCGTTATCCGGAACAATCGGAAGCATCAGTCCGTATCGACAGTTTGGCCGAG
TATACCAGCCTGTTTGGTGACGACCATGTGATGATGTTTGCTGTCAGGCACTATTTTGATAATGGCGGGC
AACAGGCATTTGTTTTACCCCTGAAGGACAATATGCCATCAGTGGAGATGACCACAGCTGAAGCGGAAAA
TCTGATAGCCGCATTGCGCTCTGCTACGGTTAGCGAAGCCATTGGTGGGCATAGTCAGATTACACTGATT
TTGGTACCGGATATGGCTCGGCTTAATGACAGTGATATTGATGACTCCTCAACCCAGGTAAGCCTGTGGT
CCCAAGGCTGGGAGGCGCTGCTGCAATTGAGTCAGGTTAGGCCCAACCTCTTTGTGCTGTTAGATGCGCC
GGATAATGTTGAACAGGCGCAGAAGTGTATGACAACGCTATCGTCAGATTATCGTCAATGGGGGGCAGCA
TATTGGCCTCGTCTGGAAACTACCTATCAGAAAGAAATATCTGGCAAGGACAATGAATCTCAGGGAATTT
TCCAGGGGACTGTTCTGTCACCCACAGCCGCGGTCGCAGCGGTAATTCAACGCACGGATAACGACGCGGG
TGTTTGGAAAGCACCGGCCAATATTGCCTTATCCCAGGTTATTCGACCTGTTAAATCTTATCTTCAGGGA
AGTGTACTGTTTAACAGCAGCGGCACTTCGCTCAATGTGATCCGCAGTTTCCCAGGTAAGGGCATACGGG
TATGGGGATGCCGCACTCTGGAAAACACGGATAATACGCAGTGGCGCTATCTGCAAACACGTCGGCTGGT
TTCCTATGTAACAGCGCATTTGACCCAATTGGCTCGCATGTATGTCTTCGAGCCAAATAATGAACTTACC
TGGATGAAGTTAAAAGGACAAAGTTACAACTGGTTACGGCAATTATGGTTGCAGGGTGGCTTGTATGGTT
CACAGGAGGATGAGGCATTTAACATTCTGTTAGGCGTAAACGAGACGATGACTGAGGATGATGTTCGTGC
AGGAAAAATGATCATGAAAGTTGAGTTGGCTGTGTTGTTTCCTGCCGAATTTATTGAGATCAGTTTGGTG
TTTAATACCCAAACAGAGGCGCTGTCTTAAGAAGGAAAAAGTACGATGAACGATTATTACACACCCGTGG
TATCCCATCGTTTTATGGCGAGTTTTATTTTTAACCGCATTCCCGATCCGCTGGATATTCGTTTTCAGCG
TATCTCTGGCCTTAGTCGGGAACTACAGGTGACTCAGTACAGTGAGGGAGGAGAAAATGCCCGTAATAAC
TATTTAGCTGAGAAAATCCAACACGGTACGTTGACTTTGGAACGGGGCGTGATGACAGTCTCGCCATTGA
CCTGGATGTTTGATCGGGTATTGAGTGGTGAAAAAATCGCTTATGCCGATGTGGTGGTGATGCTACTGAA
TGAAAATTCACTGCCATTGTCCAGTTGGACGTTGAGCAATGCGCTGCCGGTACGCTGGCAAACCAGCGAC
TTTGACGCTAACAGCAATGCCATATTGGTGAATACCCTTGAATTGCGTTACCAGGATATGCGCTGGCTTG
GAGTCAAAATATGACAGTAGAAATCAGAGAGTTACTTATCCAGGCAAAGGTAGTGCCATCAACACGACCG
ACTGAATCAGAACGGCAAAACCATTCTTTGATACAGGAAAGTCTGGATGAGGCGACTTGGGTGGAAACGA
TAAAACGCGAAGTGTTGGCCGCATTACGCGATGAGGAAGGGTGGCGTCCATGAGTCTGATTGAACGTGGT
TTAGCTAAGCTGACAATTAATGCTTATAAGGATAGGGAAGGGAAGATACGGGCAGGAACGTTGCAGGCCA
TGTATAACCCTGACTCCTTGCAACTGGATTACCAAACGGATTATCAGCAATCCCAAGCGATTAATAGCGA
AAAGCAAAGTAGCATTTATGTACAGGCCAAGCCCGCAGGGTTATCACTTGAATTAATTTTTGATGCCACG
ATGCCGGGTAACAAAACCCCCATTGAAGAGCAGCTCATGCAGCTCAAGCAACTGTGCAGTGTGGATGCAA
CCAGTAACGAGACGCGATTCCTGCAAGTTAAATGGGGCAAAATGCGTTGGGAAAGTCGGGGTTACTTTGC
TGGCAGGGCCAAGAGTTTGTCTGTGAATTACACTTTGTTTGATCGTGATGCGACTCCCTTGAGGGTACGG
GTAATATTGGCATTAGTGGCTGATGAAAGTCTGGTGTTGCAGGAGACTGAACAAAATCTGCAATCTCCGG
CAAAAATCGCATTACGCATACAGGATGGGGTATCTCTGGCTCTGATGGCAGCCAGTACGGCATCAACATT
GTCAGGCGGTGTGGATTATCTGACGCTGGCCTGGCAAAACGGTCTGGATAATCTCAATGGGTTCGTTCCG
GGTGAAATATTGCAGGCCACCAGGGGAGACGAATCATGAGCCACCAACTGAAAATTATTGCAGATGGTAA
GGCACTGTCACTTTTGGCCGCGGTAGATGTGGACACCTGTTATCGGGTTAACAGTATACCTTCTGCGACA
TTGAAACTGAGCGTACCGGATAGGCCACTCTCTTCTTTCAGTCAGACGGATGTTCAGACAGAACTGGCCC
ACTGTCAGGTAGGGAAAACCCTGCGTCTGGAATTGATTGATGGTAGCAAAAAATGGGTGCTGTTTAATGG
TCTTATTACCCGTAAGGCTCTGAGAATTAAGAATAAGCAATTATTGCTCACTCTGGTTGTCAAGCATCGG
TTGCAACTGATGGTGGATACCCAGCATTCACAGCTGTTTAAAGACAAAAGCGAAAAAGCGATCTTAAGCA
CGCTATTGAATCAGACCGGAATCAATGCTCGCTTCGGAAAGATAGCGGCGTTAGATCAAAAGCATGAACA
GATGGTGCAATTTCGTTGTTCAGACTGGCATTTTCTGTTGTGCCGACTGTCGGCAACCGGTGCATGGTTG
TTACCTGCCATAGAAGACGTTCAGTTTGTTCAACCTGATGCTCTGAAATCAAACTCAGCCTATACCTTGA
AGAGCAGGGGGGATGAGAACAAAGACATCGTTGTCAAGGATGCTTACTGGCAGTTTGACAATCAAATCAA
CCCCGCTTTGCTGGAAGTCAGTGGCTGGGATATCAGTAAGCAGCAGGTACAATCAGGCGGTCGCTACGGA
AAAATCGCGTTGGGTAAGGCGGCACTCTCTCCTGATGGATTGGCATCCCTTAATAAAACGGGTTGGGACA
TTTGTTATAGCAGTCCGTTAACAACCCAGGAAAGCGGTTATCTGGCACAGGGATTATTGCTTAACCAGCG
CATTTCTGGGGTGACAGGAGAATTTTTGCTCAAAGGAGATGGGCGTTACCAGTTGGGAGACAACATTCAG
CTGACTGGATTTGGTTCACAGTTAGATGGTACGGCAAGCATTACTGAGGTTCGCCACCGTCTTAATCGGC
GAATTGATTGGGAAACCACGGTGAGCATTGGTTTACAACATGAATATTTGCCGATATTACCTGATGCTCC
CGAACTACATATTGCGACAGTAGCGAAATATCAGCAGGACAGTGCGGTGTTAAACCGTATCCCCATTATT
CTGCCGGTACTGAATCGTCCCAATGAATTTTTGTGGGCCAGATTGGGGAAACCTTATGCTAGCCATGAAA
GCGGTTTCTGTTTTTACCCAGAGCCAGGTGACGAAGTTATTATTGGTTTTTTTGAAAATGATCCGCGTTA
TCCAGTTATTTTAGGTGCTATGCATAATCCGAAAAATAAGGCCCCTTTTGAACCAACCCAAGATAATAGG
GAAAAAGTATTGATCGTTAAAAAAGGTGAAGCGCAACAACAATTAGTCATTGATGGCAAAGAGAAAATGA
TCCGAATTAATGCGGGTGAAAATCAAATAATGCTTCAGCAAGATAAAGACATTTCTCTGTCAACGAAAAA
AGAATTAACACTGAAAGCGCAGACAATGAATGCCACGATGGATAAATCATTGGCAATGTCCGGGAAAAAC
AGTGTTGAAATCAAAGGCGCAAAAATTAATCTTACCCAATGAAAGGTGACGATGAATGGAAAATCAAATA
CTGACACAACTCTATGGTCGTGGTTGGGCTTTTCCTCCGGTCTTTTCCCTTGAAAAGGGGGTAGAGATGG
CTGAAGGGGCGGAAGATGTGAGACAAAGTTTGCAGATTCTGTTTAGTACTGAGCCGGGGGAACGTCTTAT
GCGTGAAAATTATGGCTGCGGATTAAATGATTTTATGTTTGAAAATATCCGCAATGAACTTATTGCTGAA
ATTGAATCCCATATCCATGACAACGTATTACGATATGAACCCCGGGCTGATATGACTGATATTCAGGTTC
GTCAATCCCCTGGCATGGGGAATACTTTGCAAGTGCAGGTCATGTATCGCCTGAGAGGGAGTGATATCAA
TCAACAAATCCAGGGAGTACTTGCACTGAGTGAAGGCCGGGTGACGGAGGTAGTATGAGTGAAGCGATTG
TGGTGGATGGTGACGTGTTACAGTTTGATCCCAACTTTGGCAATCGGCAGGTGACGGTTCCCAGCCCAGG
AAAAATTAGCGGCACAGGACATGCGCAGGTAAGTGGAAAAAAAGTGTGTATTCTGGGGGATGAGAAACAG
GTCAGGGTTTCTGCAACCTATATTACAACAACACATACTACGCCGGGAACAGGAACCATTACTATCAGTG
CTCTGGATGCTGGCCAGCAGGCCCTTCAGTGTACCAGTGGGGCGGCTTTAATTATCAAGGGGCAGCAATT
TACGGCGATGTTTACGCCTGAATTGCCAGCCATGAATAATACAGTGACTCCGCCACAACCGGATGTTACG
ACACCTTCATCAGGAAAAGGACGTTTTATCACTCAACAAAATTTTGCTACCGTAAATTAGAGTATTGACT
GAATTAAATAGAATTAACGAAGGTGTAAATAATTATTTATTTGCTGACGAATCGCTGTGACAAATAAACA
CAGGTGATGTTATGGAATTAAATGAGTTAACTAACAAATTGTCAAATTTGGTGCCAATGACCGATTTTAA
ATTAGATAATCGAGCCAGTTTGCAATTGCTTAAATATATTGAAGCGTATACGAAGATAATACCCTTTAAT
TCTGGCGATAAATATTGGAATGACTTTTTCTTTATGTCAGGAAATACGCCAGAGAAACTTGCAAAATTAT
ATCAGAAAGAAATAGAACCCAATGGGGAGTTATTACCTCAGCAGGCTTTTTTGTTGGCGGTTTTGCGTTT
ATTGGAAACACCAATATCCTTATTAAATGTATTACCTGCTGCTCATCGTGAGCTCTATTATCGGGAGCTT
TTAGGCTTGTCTTCCCATGCGGCACAGCCTGATCAGGTTGCTTTATCTATGGAACTGAATTCGACAGTGA
TGGAACAGCTGCTCCCTGAAGGAACCCTGTTTGAGGCTGGTCAGGATGAACAAGGCAATGCATTGCAATA
TGCCCTGGATGCCAGTTTGCTGGCTAATCGTGGATATATCAGTGACTTGCGCTGGTTACGGAATGACGGG
GAAAAGCAATGGGTTACTTCTGCTCCATGGGATTTACAGGCACAGGTGTCACTGCCGTCTGATGGGATAC
GATTATTTGGTAAGACAAATAGTGATCAGCAGGTATTTGGTGGGGTGTTGATAACGTCATCACTTCTGGC
GATGGAAGCGGGGATAAGGAAGATCATTGTTACTTTTGAGCAGGAGATGAACACCCAAGAACTGGTGGCA
CAGGTCAGCAGTGGAAATCAATGGCTAACATTGACGTCTGAGGTAAATAAGAAAGAGGTCACACTGACAC
TGTCAGACAAAGAACCGGCAATCAGTGCGCCAGAGGATCTGGATAATCTCTTTTTCACGCAACCGGTACT
CAGGCTACAGGGAAAGGATAGTCAGGCACTGCCGGAGGTGACGGGTATCAGCGTTTCGGAAAAGGATGAT
ACTAAGGATACCTCTTTTGAGATGTATCACTTAACACCATTTGGTTATAGCAGTGATATAGAGCCATTGG
AGGAAAATCCAGCGTTATATTTAGGCTTTACTGATGTAAAGCCAGGGCAAACACTGGCGCTGTATTGGAA
ATTAAAATCCCCGCAGCAACCAACCGTTTCCTGGTATTACCTGGATCAACATAATCAATGGGCTGAATTG
GATTCATGGGTCAGTGATGGAACCCAGAATCTGTATCAGGATGGTACTTGGCACGTTGAGTTGCCTGTGG
ATGCATCCAATCAGGCAGAGCAGATGCCAGTTGGACGCTATTGGTTGCGGGCAGTGGTGGAGGTACCCGC
TCATGAGGGGGCGTTGGGGAAGGCTCCTTGGCTATATGGTCTAATCTATAACGCCATGACGGCAACCTTG
GTTAATGTAGATAGCATCAGTGACAGCCATTTCTTAACCCCTTTGCCTGCCAGCAGCATACAGCGGCCCG
TTGAACCCATCATTGTGTTGGCATCGGTCAACCAGCCTTGGGCATCATGGGGTGGACGTATACCTGAATC
CTACAGTGCCTTTTTTGAACGGATAGCTCAAAACCTGTCTCATCGAAACCGGTCCTTAACCTGGGGAAAT
ATGGTGACATTACTCAAAGAGCGTTATGTCAGCATCTTTGATGTTAAGTATCCAGGTAATGATGAACTCA
CCAGAGTGCCAGCATTGGAGCAGCAGCAACTAACAGTGATTCCAGCAAACCGGTACAACGATAGCGATGA
TTCTCTGCGTCCGGTACTGAATCCTGCTCGTCTGCAAGAGATGGCTGATTGGTTGCAGCAGAAAGACTCT
CCCTGGGCCTCTATTGAGGTCAGGAATCCAGAATACTTGGATGTGAAAATCCATTACGAGGTGATTTTTA
AACCTGATGTGAACGAAGATTTTGGCTATCGCCAGCTACAGCAGCAACTGTGTGAGGTGTATATGCCTTG
GAGCATAGATGAGCAGCGGCCCGTTGTATTGAATAACAGCATTAATTATTTCCAGTTGTTAGCCACTATT
CAACAGCAACCGCTGGTTGAGCGAGTCACTCGTCTGACACTACATCGGGCTGATTCTTCTGATGAGAGTG
ATGGTACAGCATCTGTGGAAGCCAAAGATAATGAAGTGCTTATTTTAGTCTGGGAAGAGGACGATAATCT
GCAATACCGAGGAAATGACTATGAGTAATCAGGATGCACTGTTTCATAGCGTTAAAGACGATATTCACTT
TGATACCTTGCTGGAACAAGCTCATCAGGTGATTGAAAAACAGGCTGAAAAACTGTGGAGTGATACGGCA
GAGCATGATCCGGGTATCACATTTTTGCAGGGAATCAGTTACGGTGTGTCAGATTTGGCTTACCGACATA
CATTACCCCTGAAAGATTTACTGACTCCGGCGCCGGATGAGCAGCAGCAAGAGGGAATTTTTCCTGCCGA
ATTTGGCCCGCATAATACACTGACTTGTGGGCCGGTGACAGCGGATGATTATCGCAAGGCATTGTTAGAT
CTACACAGCAGCGACAGCCTGGATGGTACTCAGCAGGATGAGGGGGATTTTCTGTTCCGGAGTGTGCAAC
TGGTGCGTGAACCGGAAAAACAGCGTTATACCTATTGGTATGATGCAACCAAGAGGGAATATAGCTTTGT
CAACAGTGAAGGGGCTAAAGAGTTTACCTTGCGGGGGAATTACTGGTTGTATCTGGAACCAACCCGTTGG
ACTCAGGGTAATATTGCCGCTGCTACCAGACAACTGACAGAATTTTTGACTAAAAATCGCAATATTGGTG
AATCTGTCAGCAACATTATCTGGCTACAACCGGTTGATCTGCCACTGTTGCTGGATGTTGAACTGGATGA
TGATGTAGGTGCACAGGATGTCCCCGGTATTTTTGCGGCGGTGTATAGCACCGCAGAGCAGTATCTGATG
CCTGGAGCACAGCGTTACCGTACGGAAGTACTGCAAAATGCTGGGATGAGCAATGATCAAATCTTCGAAG
GTCCATTATTGGAACATGGCTGGATACCAGAGCTGCCGGCAGCCCGTGATTATACTCAAAGGCTCACTCT
CAATCTTAGCCGGTTGGTAAATAGTCTGCTTGAGATTGAGGGCATTAAACATGTGAATCGTCTTCGTCTG
GATGATAGCTTCGATAAAACTGCTATTGAACCCGTTAAGGGGGATACCTGGTCGTGGTCGATCAAAGAGG
GCTATTATCCACGTCTTTGGGGAGAAGACCCACTTAACCAATTGGCGCAACAAAATGGCCCGCTTAGGGT
GATAGCCAAAGGAGGGATTAGCGTCAGTGTGAGTAAAGAGCAAATCCAGGCCAGTTTACCCAGTCAATCA
CTGATTCAAAATGAGCCGGTAATATTGGCTTACGGCCAGCACCGTGACGTTGGCAGCTATTATCCCGTCA
GTGATACTTTGCCGCCTTGCTATGGACTACAACATTCTTTGTCTGAAAGTGAACACTTATTGCCACTTCA
TCAATTTATGTTGCCATTTGAACAATTATTGGCCTGTGGTTGTCAACAGATAGCCATGCTCCCGCGGTTA
CTGGCTTTTCAGCGCGAAGGTTATGAGGTTTGGGGTGATCAGTGGCCCTTTAAGTCAGGCTCAGTGAATG
ATGACGCCCATCAAGATTATGCCCCTGCATTAAAGGATTTGTTAGGACAGATTGCGCTGGATAGTGATCA
TGAATTGGATATTATTAATTACTTGCTGGGTTACTTTGGCACACAGCGGGCACCGCGTACCTTTACGACA
CAACTCGATGATTTTCGTGCGGTCCAACAGGGTTATCTGGCCCAGCAACCGACATTGACTTACCACCGCT
CCAATATTCGTATCGATCAGGTATCGTCGCTACAAAAACGTATTGCTGCTCGCATGGGGCTGGGCGGTGA
GTTGTTTAAACCTCAACCGGATCTGAGCCAACTGCCTTTTTATTTGATTGAACATCGAGCGTTGCTGCCA
GTCAAACCCAATAGTCAGTTTGATAAGGAACAGAAACCAGCCTCGGTGACAGAGGAGGGGGGCAGCCAAA
CAGGTCAACATTATGTGGTCATTGAACAGAAGGGCATTGATGGCAAGCTGACACAGGGGCAAGTGATCAA
TTTAATTCTGTATGAAGGAGAGCAGGGAGAAACCCAATTTACGATACGCGGTCAGATGGTATTCAAAACC
GAGGGGGATAAGTTTTGGTTGGATGTGAATAATAGTGCGCAACTGGAATATAATCTGGCGCGGGTAATGA
CAGCAGCCAAGGCGAGTAAACTCTTTTGGCAAAACAGCCCGGTATGGATGGAGGATATGGGCTATCGTCT
GGCCTATGCTAGTGACCAATCCTCATTGCCTGTGAATCAACGGCGCTTGACCCGCACAGTGCAAACTCCA
TTCCCGCCGATGGTTGTTGTAGGTAGCGAAATCACCCTGTTAAAGCAGGTGGGGATAGTCAATTTAAAAA
AAGCGGAGTCAGAAAAACTTTATGCAAAAGTTGTTAGCTTTGATCGCATTGAAGGGACCTTGATTATTGA
GCGTTTGGGTAATTCCACTCTGGCTTTTCCTACCTCGGAAGAGGCGTGGCGGTATAGTTGGTATTTTTCG
GGGGAGAAATATGAAAGGACTGACCGCTTTTCATTTGTGATTAGCGTAGTAGTGAACAGTGACTTAATTA
AATTGCCCGGTGTTGATCCCTATAAATTGGAAGAATGGGTGAAAGAAACGATTCTTACCGAATTTCCAGC
TCATATTTCTATGATTATCCATTGGATGGATCGGGAAGCCTTTTTAAATTTCGCCAATACCTATCAGCGT
TGGCAAAATAATGGTACGCCACTGGGGGATGCGGCTTATTCCATTCTAGAAAGTTTGACACTTGGTAAAT
TGCCATCTGCCTTAAAAGGTGTTGGCACAATGCGTATTGCCACATCTAGTCAAAGAGAAGAAGTGGTGGG
TAGTAATGGTGATCAATGGAATACAGATGGAATAACCCAGAATGAATTATTCTATGTTCCTAAAGAGAGC
TAGGAAAAATAAATATCTGCCACTAATGATGTTGAATTAAATATGTTTTCTGGAGTTAATCATGAACGAA
ACTCGTTATAATGCAACTGTACAAGAACAACAAACATTATCTAATCCAAAAGCTGTTGGACCTGACATCG
ATAAATTAAAGGATAAATTTAAAGAGGGCAGTATTCCCCTGCAAACCGATTTCAATGAGTTAATTGATAT
TGCCGATATTGGACGTAAAGCCTGTGGTCAAGCGCCACAACAAAATGGCCCAGGAGAAGGATTGAAATTG
GCTGATGACGGTACGCTTAATTTAAAAATAGGCACTTTTTCCAATAAAGACTTTTCTCCATTAATATTAA
AAGATGATGTTTTATCTGTAGATCTTGGTAGTGGTCTGACTAATGAAACCAATGGAATCTGTGTCGGTCA
GGGCGATGGTATTACAGTTAACACTAGCAATGTAGCTGTAAAACAAGGTAACGGAATTAGCGTTACTAGT
AGTGGTGGTGTTGCCGTTAAAGTTAGTGCTAATAAGGGACTTAGCGTTGATAGTAGTGGTGTTGCAGTTA
AAGTTAATACTGATAAGGGAATTAGCGTTGATGGTAATGGTGTTGCAGTTAAAGTTAATACTAGTAAAGG
AATTAGCGTTGATAATACAGGTGTTGCAGTTATAGCTAATGCTAGTAAGGGAATTAGCGTTGATGGTAGT
GGTGTTGCAGTTATAGCTAATACTAGTAAAGGAATTAGCGTTGATGGTAGTGGTGTTGCAGTTATAGCTA
ATACTAGTAAAGGAATTAGCGTTGATAATACAGGTGTTGCAGTTATAGCTAATGCTAGTAAGGGAATTAG
CGTTGATGGTAGTGGTGTTGCAGTTATAGCTAATACTAGTAAAGGAATTAGCGTTGATGGTAGTGGTGTT
GCAGTTATAGCTAATACTAGTAAAGGAATTAGCGTTGATAGTAGTGGTGTTGCAGTTAAAGTTAAAGCTA
ATGGCGGAATTAAAGTAGATGCTAATGGTGTTGCAATTGATCCTAATAATGTACTCCCCAAGGGAGTGAT
TGTAATGTTCTCTGGCAGTACTGCACCAACTGGTTGGGCGTTATGTGATGGCAATAATGGTACACCAAAT
TTAATCGATCGATTTATTTTAGGTGGGAAAGGGACTGATATTAATGGAGTGAGTACTAATACAGCTTCAG
GTACTAAAAATAGTAAGTTATTCGATTTCAGTTCTGATGAAGCTACATTAACTATTGATGGTAAAACACT
GGGGAGAGGTGGCTCTGGTGGTCCGAGCCGTCTGGAAGAAGAACTGCGTCGTCGTCTGACCGAACCGGGC
GGTTCTGGCGGCCACGATCATGATATTAAGATAACGGGCACAGGAAAACATTCTCACAAAAACAAAGTAA
CAGTCCCTTATTATATTCTGGCTTTCATCATAAAGCTTTAATATATATGAAAAATTGAAAATATAAATTA
TCCATTAATAATAAAGAGGATATTAGCATGACTTCGGAGCCAAATCTGTTAAACCGGATTACAATTACTA
TTGAAGCTAATAATCAACAAGTAGCTAGAAAAGTATTGCATGGCTCCTTGCTTAATCAAGCTAATATAAA
TAAATTATTTAATTCATACTTTAATGAATATGAAATTAATAGGGGTGTTTATTTAGAAACATTAATCCTG
AATCTTGGTACGATAAATTTCCATGATTTTAATTCATTGTTTCCTACTCTCCTAAAAGCTGCATTGAATA
AAGAATTCAGTCAATATCAGATAAACAACCATAGGGAAGAAATGCTATTTAATGAGACAATATCAAATCA
AGCTACTGATAAGTCTTACATATTTGGCGATAACAAATTAATTGATGCAGAGAATTTCATTCACTTTTTA
TATCAAAAGCATTCCACATTAAATCTAGTAGAAGCAATGGGAAATAATGGTATTGAAAAATTAACAAATC
AGTTAACACAAATAGAAAATAAATTTGCGTTATTATTGGCAAAAAGTTGTTTGTCTGAGGAAGGCTTAAA
ACGACTCTTGGCTATCAAACAACCCGATTTATTAATCGCTATCAATCGCAGATTATCTGAAAGAATAAAT
AGACCACAATATCAGGAGAAGCTTGTTTCCTGCGGACAACTGATATTTAGTGCTCTGGGATATATACAAC
AGTACAATATACAGGAAATTCCTAAACCGGATGAAAAAGTTATTGCACGCATAACAACTGAACTTAATAA
TAATGGTTTGCTTAATACAATACCTATTATTACACTATTTCGTCAGAGTGGGATTAACGATTCATCACTA
AATGATTGGCTAAAGAAAATCTGGCAGGTGAGATCAATTTCACAGTTATGCAGAAAGTATCTTTCTGCTA
AGGAATACCAATATCTGTCAGAACATTTTGTTTCAAAGAGCGTCGATAAAAATAGATATGATGAAGAGCC
CGTAAATCAGAGCATATTATCAAGGTTGAATAATAATTCCATTAAAGAAGGAAATAATCACAGTCAACTC
TGTACTCTCAGTAGACTATATTCTGAACCCGTTGTATTACCTGAACAAACCATTCTACGTCAGGTTAGTA
ATACAGTAGATCAGAGCATATTATCAAGGTTGAATAATGCCTCCATTAAAGAAGGAAATAACCAAAGTCA
ACTTCGCACTCTCAGTAGACTATATTCTGAGCCCGTTGCATTACCTGAACAAACCATTCCACGTCAGGTT
AGTAATACAGGTATATTAATTCTATGGCCAATGCTACCTACACTATTTAACCAGCTTGGTCTACTTGAGA
AAAAGAAATTTATCCATCGTCAGGCCCAGTTTAATGCCGTTGATTTTCTTGATTACCTGATTTGGGGAAC
CGAAGATGTGAAAGTGGAACGAAAGGTTTTGAATAATGTTCTATGTGGGTTAATGGCTGATGAAATTACT
GAACCAATGCCTATTGAACCAGAAAAACAATGGATAATAATTCAATGGCTGGACGCTATTATCTCCCAAC
TTTCTGGCTGGAAAAAGTTAAGTCGTAATGACGTCCGTCAATTATTTCTACAACGACCAGGAGAATTACT
GATCAATGAACAGGAAATTAAAATCACAATACAGCAACAACCATTTGATGCTCTGTTAACTGATTGGCCG
TGGCCAATGAATATGGCTTGTTTTAGCTGGTTGAGTCAACCATTAACCATTACGTGGTTATAACCATTGA
CCACAATGACTTAGTCTGAGTAAAAAATATGAATATATCGCCTGTTTTTTATGATTCATTGAATCAGGAT
AACGACCGTGATCTATCGTTTTTATTTAGCGAACTGGAACGAATAGATCTCGCTCTTCAACACCATTTTT
ATTGTGTAGAAAGTCAGCGAAGTGAGCTCCTGGATGAGTTTCTGCTCACTGAGGCGGAAGTGGTGACCAG
GCTGGATAAGCCACTTGGTAAACCTCATTGGATAAATGATGATTATCTGGCGATATCGCAAAAGGGCAAT
GTAAGCCTAATGGCAGCGTCCAGATTAATGGATCTGATCGAACGCTTTGAACTGACTGATTTTGAGCGCG
ATGTTTTACTATTAGGCTTATTGCCCCATTTTGATAGCCGCTATTATCGACTGTTTTCGCTGATTCAAGG
GGGACAACAGGGTCGATTACCTTCTTTTGCGCTGGCATTGGAACTGTTTTGCCACTCGGCGCTGGAGAAA
CAGGTACAGCAAGCGAGTTTTCTGCACCGGGCACCTTTGATGGGTTGCCAGCTATTATCCATCGATACTA
GTCAAAAAACGCTGGCCTGGCTCCAGACTCCCTTTATTACTGACAGCGGGGTATATCACTTTTTACTGGG
GCATCACTACATTATGCCGGCTTTAGAACATTGTGCTGAGTGGTTAACACCGACAGGGATTGGCTGTTAT
CCTGAAGGATTAAAACAAGTACTGGGTAACGTATTGTTATCTGACAACGATAATATTAGACCGATTGTCT
TATTACGGGGAATGGCCGGCAGTGCCAGAGCTTATACCATTACTAATATGATGGCTTCAGAAGGGAAGCA
AACACTGCTGGTAGATATATCCAAACTTGCTGATAGCGATGAAAAAAACATTATTCTTCAGATAAAGCAT
ATTTTGCGGGAAACCCGCATGCATGGAGCATGTTTATTATTACGGAATTTTTGCTTGTTAGTGGAACAGA
ATAAACAACTATTGGACTCCCTGTCAGAGTTATTGAATCAACCTGAATTAAGAATTGTTTGCCTGATTGA
GCCTTATTCCCCATTGGTATGGCTGAAAAAGATACCGGTATTACTGATTGAGATGCCACTTTTAACGCCT
GCGGAAAAAGCCAGATTGTTAATTGCCAGCTTACCGGATAATTGTTCCGAGGATATTGATACGATAACTT
TAAGCCAGCGTTACACTTTTAACCCAGAAACCCTGCCATTGATTTTGCAAGAGGCCCAGCTTTATCAACA
GCAGCGAGATCCGCTGGATATCTTGCAGCAATGCGATATACGCCAGGCATTAAATTTGCGTGCTCAACAA
AATTTCGGTCAATTGGCACAGCGGATTATTCCTAAGCGCTCATTAAAGGATTTATTGGTATCCGATGAGA
TTGCTCAGCAGTTACGGGAAATACTCATAGCAATTAAGTATCGGGAACAGGTTCTGGCGGGAGGGTTTAA
AGATAAAATTGCCTATGGCACTGGTATCAGCGCCCTGTTTTATGGTGATTCAGGCACTGGAAAAACCATG
GCAGCAGAAGTGATTGCTGACCACATTGGCGTTGACTTAATAAAAGTGGATTTATCTACAGTAGTGAATA
AATACATCGGTGAAACAGAAAAAAACTTATCCCGTATTTTCGATTTGGCGGAACAGGATGCAGGGGTATT
ATTCTTTGATGAAGCTGACGCACTGTTTGGTAAACGCAGTGAAACTAAAGATTCCCAGGACAGACATGCC
AATATTGAAGTTTCTTACTTATTACAGCGCCTGGAGAATTACCCGGGTCTGGTCATTTTATCCACCAATA
ATCGTGGTCATTTAGACAGTGCTTTTAATCGTCGTTTTACTTTCATTACCCGTTTTACTTACCCGGATGA
AAAAATCCGTAAAAAAATGTGGCAGGAAATTTGGCCTAGAAATATAAAAATATCGGAAGATATCGATTTT
AACGAATTAGCTCAACGAACAAGCGTGACTGGCGCGAATATCCGCAATATTGCTTTATTGTCTTCATTCT
TTGCTTCAGAGCAGGGGAATGATGAAGTCAGTAATGAAAATATTGAAATTGCATTGAAGCGTGAATTAGC
TAAAGTCGGACGATTAACATTTTAAAAGTTATCACAATGAAAGTATTGAAATATTAAATAAATTTATTAC
CAAAAAGTTATCACGATATAATTTAAGAGAGGTTTTTTATGTTAAACACGCAAACTATTATTGATGTCAA
TAAGGCAATGGATGCCATGCTGCGCGCATATCTGAATCAAGATATTGCCATTCGTTTTGATCTACCTGAA
TTGGATACTATGCAATCTGATGCGATGGTAAGTATCTTTCTTTATGACATTCATGAAGATTTACAGCTTC
GCTCGGCAGAATCAAGAGGGTTTGATGTTTATGCCGGGAGGTTATTGCCTGGTTGGGTAAATATTAAATG
TAACTATCTGATTACCTATTGGGAAGCTTCTAAGCCAGCGACTGATGCCAGCAGTCCGGATAGCCAACCT
GATAACCAGGCAATACAAGTGATGTCACAAGTATTAAATGCCTTGATTAATAATCGTCAATTGGCAGGTA
TTCCTGGTGCTTATACTCAGGTTGTACCGCCTAAAGAGAGTTTAAATAGCCTGGGGAATTTCTGGCAATC
ACTGGGTAATCGCCCACGGCTTTCTCTCAATTATTCAGTGACAGTACCTGTTAGCCTAAACGATGGTCAG
GATAGCGCGACTCCGGTTACCGCGGTTTCTTCTACAGTGGAACAAACGGCATCGCTCAGTCAAGAAGTGG
TTAGTCATGCTTTACGCGAATTACTCATTACGGAATTAGGAGGAGGAGAGGATAACCGGTTGGTACTGAG
TAAAGTTGAATTATCCGCAGTGAAAGAGACGATGACTCAAGACAGTCCGGCTCAGATGATTATATTGTTG
TCTGTTTCAGGCATTACACGACAGGAATATTTGAAGGAAATTGATAATATCTTTGATCGTTGGGTAAATA
ATGCTGAAGTTATTACCACTATTGATGATTGTGGGATTAGAATTGAAAGTATAACGAAAGATAATCTTGT
AGGAATTTAAATTTTTTTAATTAAATAAAGGAATTAATATTGATTTGATAGAGCATGTAATCAATAACTT
CTATGAAAATGTTGAAAAACAATACACGGAAACACTTAACTTACAATTAAATTGTTAAAGGAGATGATGA
TAAGAATGGTCAGTCACCAGATAAAATGATCTCTGGTCAATTTTAGGAAAGCTGAAAAAACCTGACCAAA
TGCGTCGTAAATTCTATGCTTAGAAAGACTCGGTGCCAGTGTAATACCTAAGATATGGTTTTTATTTCCA
TATCTGTTCGAAAACTTAGAAATAACAAGTTCAACAATAACCAGGGACTTTAAATATCGGATCCTTGTCG
GGAAGATGCGTGATCTGATCCTTCAACTCAGCAAAAGTTCGATTTATTCAACAAAGCCGCCGTCCCGTCA
AGTCAGCGTAATGCTCTGCCAGTGTTACAACCAATTAACCAATTCTGATTAGAAAAACTCATCGAGCATC
AAATGAAACTGCAATTTATTCATATCAGGATTATCAATACCATATTTTTGAAAAAGCCGTTTCTGTAATG
AAGGAGAAAACTCACCGAGGCAGTTCCATAGGATGGCAAGATCCTGGTATCGGTCTGCGATTCCGACTCG
TCCAACATCAATACAACCTATTAATTTCCCCTCGTCAAAAATAAGGTTATCAAGTGAGAAATCACCATGA
GTGACGACTGAATCCGGTGAGAATGGCAAAAGCTTATGCATTTCTTTCCAGACTTGTTCAACAGGCCAGC
CATTACGCTCGTCATCAAAATCACTCGCATCAACCAAACCGTTATTCATTCGTGATTGCGCCTGAGCGAG
ACGAAATACGCGATCGCTGTTAAAAGGACAATTACAAACAGGAATCGAATGCAACCGGCGCAGGAACACT
GCCAGCGCATCAACAATATTTTCACCTGAATCAGGATATTCTTCTAATACCTGGAATGCTGTTTTCCCGG
GGATCGCAGTGGTGAGTAACCATGCATCATCAGGAGTACGGATAAAATGCTTGATGGTCGGAAGAGGCAT
AAATTCCGTCAGCCAGTTTAGTCTGACCATCTCATCTGTAACATCATTGGCAACGCTACCTTTGCCATGT
TTCAGAAACAACTCTGGCGCATCGGGCTTCCCATACAATCGATAG
